>Addgene plasmid #55100 | mCherry-miniSOG-Vinculin-23 | addgene partial sequence | sequence record 100905 | SV40pA-R 5'-GAAATTTGTGATGCTATTGC-3'
TTAACAACAACAATTGCATTCATTTTATGTTTCAGGTTCAGGGGGAGGTGTGGGAGGTTTTTTAAAGCAA
GTAAAACCTCTACAAATGTGGTATGGCTGATTATGATCTAGAGTCGCGGCCGCCTACTGGTACCAGGGAG
TCTTTCTAACCCAGCGCAGTGTAAATCCAGCATCTGTTCGAATTTTGATTGAAGCAGCTTCAGCTTCCCG
CACAGTCTCCTTCACAGACTGCATGAGGTTCTGGGCATTGTGAACCAGCATCTCTGTGGCCTGCTCAGAC
TCCTCATCACTGATGTTGGTCCGGCCCAGCATGGTGGCCTTCACTGTGGACAGGATTTTGAGCTGGGTGC
TTATGGTTGGGATTCGCTCACATACCTGTAAGAGGTTGGTTCTAATCCGTTTATCTGTGCACTGCTTGGC
AACCTCCTTGGCCAACCGAGTCACCTCATCTGAGGCCTTGGCGATGTCCTTGGCACACTGAATGAGTGCC
CGCTTGGTACCACTGCCCCCTCTTACCAGCCGAGACATCTCAGCCATCAGCAGAGCCATGCGCTTGGCTG
CTGCAATGATGTCATTGCCCTTGCTGGACCATTTGCGAGCTTCATCATGGAGCTGTCTGGCAGCCATCAT
CATTGGCTGGTTAATCACCTCCCCGGCCTTCTGCTCAGGGAACTCTTCATCCTTTTCCTCTGGTGGTGGA
GGCCTAGGTGGAGGGACCTCACCTTCAGGCAGAGGTGGTTTGGGAGGAGCAAGCTCATCTGTTAGTCGGA
GTTGTTCAAGGTCTGGTGGAGGCGGCGGGAAGTCAGGCTCCTGA
