>Addgene plasmid #55100 | mCherry-miniSOG-Vinculin-23 | addgene partial sequence | sequence record 101574 | mCherry-F 5'-ccccgtaatgcagaagaaga-3'
CCCCGAGGACGGCGCCCTGAAGGGCGAGATCAAGCAGAGGCTGAAGCTGAAGGACGGCGGCCACTACGAC
GCTGAGGTCAAGACCACCTACAAGGCCAAGAAGCCCGTGCAGCTGCCCGGCGCCTACAACGTCAACATCA
AGTTGGACATCACCTCCCACAACGAGGACTACACCATCGTGGAACAGTACGAACGCGCCGAGGGCCGCCA
CTCCACCGGCGGCATGGACGAGCTGTACAAGTCCGGACTCAGATCTCGAGCTCAAGCTTCGAATTCGGGA
AACTCGAGAACAAAGCTTGAAAACGGCCGCATGCCAGTGTTTCATACGCGCACGATCGAGAGCATCCTGG
AGCCGGTGGCACAGCAGATCTCCCACCTGGTGATAATGCACGAGGAGGGCGAGGTGGACGGCAAAGCCAT
TCCTGACCTCACCGCGCCCGTGGCCGCCGTGCAGGCGGCCGTCAGCAACCTCGTCCGGGTTGGAAAAGAG
ACTGTTCAAACCACTGAGGATCAGATTTTGAAGAGAGATATGCCACCAGCATTTATTAAGGTTGAGAATG
CTTGCACCAAGCTTGTCCAGGCAGCTCAGATGCTTCAGTCAGACCCTTACTCAGTGCCTGCTCGAGATTA
TCTAATTGATGGGTCAAGGGGCATCCTCTCTGGAACATCAGACCTGCTCCTTACCTTCGATGAGGCTGAG
GTCCGTAAAATTATTAGAGTTTGCAAAGGAATTTTGGAATATCTTACAGTGGCAGAGGTGGTGGAGACTA
TGGAAGATTTGGTCACTTACACAAAGAATCTTGGGCCAGGAATGACTAAGATGGCCAAGATGATTGACGA
GAGACAGCAGGAGCTCACTCACCAGGAGCACCGAGTGATGTTGGTGAACTCGATGAACACCGTGAAAGAG
TTGCTGCCA
