>Addgene plasmid #55100 | mCherry-miniSOG-Vinculin-23 | addgene partial sequence | sequence record 102003 | CMV-F 5'-CGCAAATGGGCGGTAGGCGTG-3'
GTGAACCGTCAGATCCGCTAGCGCTACCGGTCGCCACCATGGAGAAGAGCTTCGTGATCACCGACCCCCG
CCTGCCCGACAACCCCATCATCTTCGCCAGCGACGGCTTCCTGGAGCTGACCGAGTACAGCAGAGAGGAG
ATCCTGGGCCGCAACGGCCGCTTCCTGCAGGGCCCCGAGACCGACCAGGCCACCGTGCAGAAGATCCGCG
ACGCCATCCGCGACCAGCGCGAGATCACCGTGCAGCTGATCAACTACACCAAGAGCGGCAAGAAGTTCTG
GAACCTGCTGCACCTGCAGCCCATGCGCGACCAGAAGGGCGAGCTGCAGTACTTCATCGGCGTGCAGCTG
GACGGCGGCGGCATGGTGAGCAAGGGCGAGGAGGATAACATGGCCATCATCAAGGAGTTCATGCGCTTCA
AGGTGCACATGGAGGGCTCCGTGAACGGCCACGAGTTCGAGATCGAGGGCGAGGGCGAGGGCCGCCCCTA
CGAGGGCACCCAGACCGCCAAGCTGAAGGTGACCAAGGGTGGCCCCCTGCCCTTCGCCTGGGACATCCTG
TCCCCTCAGTTCATGTACGGCTCCAAGGCCTACGTGAAGCACCCCGCCGACATCCCCGACTACTTGAAGC
TGTCCTTCCCCGAGGGCTTCAAGTGGGAGCGCGTGATGAACTTCGAGGACGGCGGCGTGGTGACCGTGAC
CCAGGACTCCTCCCTGCAGGACGGCGAGTTCATCTACAAGGTGAAGCTGCGCGGCACCAACTTCCCCTCC
GACGGCCCCGTAATGCAGAAGAAGACCATGGGCTGGGAGGCCTCCTCCGAGCGGATGTACCCCGAGGACG
GCGCCCTGAAGGGCGAGATCAAGCAGAAGCTGAAGCTGAAGGACGGCGGCCACTACGACGCTGAGGTCAA
GACCACCTACAAGGCCAAGAAGCCCGTGCAGCTGCC
