[The description below was written by a language model from this plasmid's Addgene catalogue record.]
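Description:
mCherry-miniSOG-Vinculin-23 is a mammalian expression plasmid that produces human vinculin (VCL) as a fusion protein carrying two N-terminal tags, mCherry and miniSOG, under control of the CMV promoter. It is built on an mCherry-miniSOG backbone of about 5.5 kb without the insert. The plasmid is maintained at high copy in E. coli under kanamycin selection, and a neomycin resistance marker allows G418 selection of transfected mammalian cells. The use of an SV40 polyA reverse sequencing primer suggests that the transcript ends in an SV40 polyadenylation signal. No feature table is provided, so the origin of replication and the exact layout of the elements are not documented. The cloning method is recorded as unknown.

Both tags sit upstream of vinculin. Despite the order implied by the plasmid name, the depositor notes that miniSOG lies upstream of mCherry, which gives a miniSOG–mCherry–vinculin arrangement. The "23" in the name probably refers to the length of the linker between the tags and vinculin, but the record does not say so.

Vinculin is a cytoskeletal adaptor protein that concentrates at focal adhesions, and this is the stated localization of the fusion. miniSOG is a small flavin-binding green fluorescent protein that generates singlet oxygen when illuminated, which can drive local polymerization of diaminobenzidine into an electron-dense deposit. The listed excitation peaks (448/473 nm) and emission peaks (500/528 nm) are those of miniSOG. mCherry adds an independent red fluorescent signal for locating the fusion. The construct is suited to marking focal adhesions in cultured mammalian cells by fluorescence microscopy and to correlated light and electron microscopy of the same structures.
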