Addgene plasmid #55100: mCherry-miniSOG-Vinculin-23
Purpose: Localization: Focal Adhesions, Excitation: 448 / 473, Emission: 500 / 528
Depositing lab: Michael Davidson. Depositing organization: Florida State University, Tallahassee. Publication: A genetically encoded tag for correlated light and electron microscopy of intact cells, tissues, and organisms. Shu X, Lev-Ram V, Deerinck TJ, Qi Y, Ramko EB, Davidson MW, Jin Y, Ellisman MH, Tsien RY. PLoS Biol. 2011 Apr;9(4):e1001041. doi: 10.1371/journal.pbio.1001041. Epub 2011 Apr 5. PubMed 21483721.
Backbone
  Vector backbone: mCherry-miniSOG
  Backbone size w/o insert (bp): 5500
  Vector type: Mammalian Expression
  Selectable markers: Neomycin (select with G418)
Growth in bacteria
  Bacterial resistance: Kanamycin, 50 μg/mL
  Growth temperature: 37°C
  Growth strain: DH5alpha
  Copy number: High Copy
Gene/Insert
  Gene/Insert name: Vinculin (alt name: NM_003373.3)
  Species: H. sapiens (human)
  Entrez Gene: VCL (a.k.a. CMD1W, CMH15, HEL114, MV, MVCL, VINC)
  Promoter: CMV
  Tag / fusion protein: mCherry (N terminal on backbone); miniSOG (N terminal on backbone)
  Cloning method: Unknown
  Sequencing primers: 5′ CMV-F; 3′ SV40pA-R
Terms and licenses: Academic/Nonprofit Terms; Industry Terms: Not Available to Industry
Depositor comments: Excitation = 448 / 473; Emission = 500 / 528 Please note that miniSOG is upstream of mCherry and Vinculin.
How to cite: mCherry-miniSOG-Vinculin-23 was a gift from Michael Davidson (Addgene plasmid # 55100 ; http://n2t.net/addgene:55100 ; RRID:Addgene_55100)
